Addgene plasmid #232394: pGL3_IMPG1_lpos0scr
Purpose: IMPG1 enhancer, one sensitizing element scrambled
Depositing lab: Joanna Wysocka. Depositing organization: Stanford University.
Backbone
  Vector backbone: pGL3 Luciferase Reporter Vector
  Backbone manufacturer: Promega
  Vector type: Luciferase
Growth in bacteria
  Bacterial resistance: Ampicillin, 100 μg/mL
  Growth temperature: 37°C
  Growth strain: DH5alpha
  Copy number: High Copy
Gene/Insert
  Gene/Insert name: IMPG1
  Species: H. sapiens (human)
  Mutation: IMPG1 enhancer, one sensitizing element scrambled
  Entrez Gene: IMPG1 (a.k.a. GP147, SPACR, IPM150)
  Cloning method: Restriction Enzyme; 5′ cloning site Unknown (unknown if destroyed)
Terms and licenses: Academic/Nonprofit Terms; Industry Terms: Not Available to Industry
How to cite: pGL3_IMPG1_lpos0scr was a gift from Joanna Wysocka (Addgene plasmid # 232394 ; http://n2t.net/addgene:232394 ; RRID:Addgene_232394)
