[The description below was written by a language model from this plasmid's Addgene catalogue record and pLannotate feature annotations shown in this document.]
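Description:
pGL3_IMPG1_lpos0scr is a firefly luciferase reporter plasmid built on the Promega pGL3 backbone and used to measure the activity of a variant of the human IMPG1 enhancer in transfected mammalian cells. It is propagated in E. coli as a high-copy plasmid through its ColE1/pUC-type origin and selected with ampicillin via the β-lactamase gene and its own promoter. An f1 bacteriophage origin is also present, which in principle allows single-stranded DNA production. Short annotated fragments of lacZα, the tetracycline resistance gene and SV40 large T antigen are backbone remnants rather than functional genes.

The reporter unit consists of the SV40 early promoter driving the enhanced luc+ luciferase coding sequence, terminated by the SV40 late poly(A) signal. Upstream of this unit sit a synthetic poly(A) signal and the RNA polymerase II pause site from the human α2 globin gene. These standard pGL3 elements limit read-through transcription from the backbone, so luciferase signal reflects activity of the promoter and cloned regulatory DNA. The insert is an IMPG1 enhancer sequence in which one "sensitizing element" has been scrambled. The automated feature table does not annotate the enhancer itself, and the record does not give the cloning sites, though an unannotated stretch of several hundred bases beside the promoter and pause site may hold it.

The construct is suited to comparison with the wild-type enhancer reporter and related mutants, to test how loss of that single element changes enhancer-driven luciferase output. The record does not state which cell types or conditions were used.
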