Features (pLannotate 1.2.2; 12 found; start..end, strand, type, name):
    565..656     -  misc_feature   pause site: RNA polymerase II transcriptional pause signal from the human α2 globin gene
    670..718     -  polyA_signal   poly(A) signal: synthetic polyadenylation signal
    777..844     +  CDS            lacZα (fragment): LacZα fragment of β-galactosidase; lacZ fragment
    876..1304    -  rep_origin     f1 ori (sequence partly withheld): f1 bacteriophage origin of replication; arrow indicates direction of (+) strand synthesis
   1331..1435    +  promoter       AmpR promoter: bla
   1436..2296    +  CDS            AmpR: β-lactamase; bla; confers resistance to ampicillin, carbenicillin, and related antibiotics
   2467..3055    +  rep_origin     ori: high-copy-number ColE1/pMB1/pBR322/pUC origin of replication
   3235..3367    -  CDS            TcR (fragment): tetracycline efflux protein; tet; confers resistance to tetracycline
   3389..3457    +  CDS            large T antigen (fragment): large T antigen from SV40 (simian virus 40)
   3480..3601    +  polyA_signal   SV40 poly(A) signal: SV40 polyadenylation signal
   3642..5294    -  CDS            luciferase: firefly luciferase; luc+; enhanced luc+ version of the luciferase gene
   5330..5526    -  promoter       SV40 promoter: SV40 early promoter
>Addgene plasmid #232394 | pGL3_IMPG1_lpos0scr | addgene full sequence | sequence record 462854 | Addgene NGS Result
CAATAATTCTCTCCCTCACTCTTTTGCAATGTTTTGTTTCCTCAATTCACACTGAGACCTGCACGAAGTT
GTGGAAACTGCTCTTTCCCAGGGAGATTAACATGAATTCATCTTGAAGTCCTAACTGTGTTCTGGCTATT
TAATGCTGTACATTTATAACCTTTGTCTTCCTTCTTTAAGCTGCAGTTTCTTTGTGTTATCACAGAGATA
GGAAAACTGACACAGGAAATGCATAACACATGTTAGACTCCAAGACCTCTCTCCATATGGGCTCAGTTCT
GATTTCCTCTGTTTCCTATATGGCACTGAGACAAATGCCTGGACACAGGGTTTTTTCTTCCTAAAGACTC
ACCCAGAAGTTCTGCTATTAATCATCAATCCGTTCCTCAAAATAACTTGGCATAGCTAAACCTAGCAAAG
TAAGGAAGATCTGTAGTAAGCTGAAGTTCTCCAACAGCAATTGTGGGATTACAAGATAACAGCCACAAAT
CTGTGTGCATGGCTATTTTACATAGCTCAAGACTTCTTGAGGCTAGCACGCGTAAGAGCTCGGTACCTAT
CGATAGAGAAATGTTCTGGCACCTGCACTTGCACTGGGGACAGCCTATTTTGCTAGTTTGTTTTGTTTCG
TTTTGTTTTGATGGAGAGCGTATGTTAGTACTATCGATTCACACAAAAAACCAACACACAGATGTAATGA
AAATAAAGATATTTTATTGCGGCCGCTCCAAGTACCTCCCGTACCTTAATATTACTTACTTATCATGGTA
GCTTGGGCTGGCGTAATAGCGAAGAGGCCCGCACCGATCGCCCTTCCCAACAGTTGCGCAGCCTGAATGG
CGAATGGCAAATTGTAAGCGTTAATATTTTGTTAAAATTCGCGTTAAATTTTTGTTAAATCAGCTCATTT
TTTAACCAATAGGCCGAAATCGGCAAAATCCCTTATAAATCAAAAGAATAGACCGAGATAGGGT
[37 nt withheld, positions 975-1011]
AAAGAACGTGGACTCCAACGTCAAAGG
[49 nt withheld, positions 1039-1087]
T
[91 nt withheld, positions 1089-1179]
G
[124 nt withheld, positions 1181-1304]
CAGGTGGCACTTTTCGGGGAAATGTGCGCGGAACCCCTATTTGTTTATTTTTCTAAATACATTCAAATAT
GTATCCGCTCATGAGACAATAACCCTGATAAATGCTTCAATAATATTGAAAAAGGAAGAGTATGAGTATT
CAACATTTCCGTGTCGCCCTTATTCCCTTTTTTGCGGCATTTTGCCTTCCTGTTTTTGCTCACCCAGAAA
CGCTGGTGAAAGTAAAAGATGCTGAAGATCAGTTGGGTGCACGAGTGGGTTACATCGAACTGGATCTCAA
CAGCGGTAAGATCCTTGAGAGTTTTCGCCCCGAAGAACGTTTTCCAATGATGAGCACTTTTAAAGTTCTG
CTATGTGGCGCGGTATTATCCCGTATTGACGCCGGGCAAGAGCAACTCGGTCGCCGCATACACTATTCTC
AGAATGACTTGGTTGAGTACTCACCAGTCACAGAAAAGCATCTTACGGATGGCATGACAGTAAGAGAATT
ATGCAGTGCTGCCATAACCATGAGTGATAACACTGCGGCCAACTTACTTCTGACAACGATCGGAGGACCG
AAGGAGCTAACCGCTTTTTTGCACAACATGGGGGATCATGTAACTCGCCTTGATCGTTGGGAACCGGAGC
TGAATGAAGCCATACCAAACGACGAGCGTGACACCACGATGCCTGTAGCAATGGCAACAACGTTGCGCAA
ACTATTAACTGGCGAACTACTTACTCTAGCTTCCCGGCAACAATTAATAGACTGGATGGAGGCGGATAAA
GTTGCAGGACCACTTCTGCGCTCGGCCCTTCCGGCTGGCTGGTTTATTGCTGATAAATCTGGAGCCGGTG
AGCGTGGGTCTCGCGGTATCATTGCAGCACTGGGGCCAGATGGTAAGCCCTCCCGTATCGTAGTTATCTA
CACGACGGGGAGTCAGGCAACTATGGATGAACGAAATAGACAGATCGCTGAGATAGGTGCCTCACTGATT
AAGCATTGGTAACTGTCAGACCAAGTTTACTCATATATACTTTAGATTGATTTAAAACTTCATTTTTAAT
TTAAAAGGATCTAGGTGAAGATCCTTTTTGATAATCTCATGACCAAAATCCCTTAACGTGAGTTTTCGTT
CCACTGAGCGTCAGACCCCGTAGAAAAGATCAAAGGATCTTCTTGAGATCCTTTTTTTCTGCGCGTAATC
TGCTGCTTGCAAACAAAAAAACCACCGCTACCAGCGGTGGTTTGTTTGCCGGATCAAGAGCTACCAACTC
TTTTTCCGAAGGTAACTGGCTTCAGCAGAGCGCAGATACCAAATACTGTTCTTCTAGTGTAGCCGTAGTT
AGGCCACCACTTCAAGAACTCTGTAGCACCGCCTACATACCTCGCTCTGCTAATCCTGTTACCAGTGGCT
GCTGCCAGTGGCGATAAGTCGTGTCTTACCGGGTTGGACTCAAGACGATAGTTACCGGATAAGGCGCAGC
GGTCGGGCTGAACGGGGGGTTCGTGCACACAGCCCAGCTTGGAGCGAACGACCTACACCGAACTGAGATA
CCTACAGCGTGAGCTATGAGAAAGCGCCACGCTTCCCGAAGGGAGAAAGGCGGACAGGTATCCGGTAAGC
GGCAGGGTCGGAACAGGAGAGCGCACGAGGGAGCTTCCAGGGGGAAACGCCTGGTATCTTTATAGTCCTG
TCGGGTTTCGCCACCTCTGACTTGAGCGTCGATTTTTGTGATGCTCGTCAGGGGGGCGGAGCCTATGGAA
AAACGCCAGCAACGCGGCCTTTTTACGGTTCCTGGCCTTTTGCTGGCCTTTTGCTCACATGTTCTTTCCT
GCGTTATCCCCTGATTCTGTGGATAACCGTATTACCGCCTTTGAGTGAGCTGATACCGCTCGCCGCAGCC
GAACGACCGAGCGCAGCGAGTCAGTGAGCGAGGAAGCGGAAGAGCGCTGCCGGCACCTGTCCTACGAGTT
GCATGATAAAGAAGACAGTCATAAGTGCGGCGACGATAGTCATGCCCCGCGCCCACCGGAAGGAGCTGAC
TGGGTTGAAGGCTCTCAAGGGCATCGGTCGACGGATCCAGATCCTTATCGATTTTACCACATTTGTAGAG
GTTTTACTTGCTTTAAAAAACCTCCCACACCTCCCCCTGAACCTGAAACATAAAATGAATGCAATTGTTG
TTGTTAACTTGTTTATTGCAGCTTATAATGGTTACAAATAAAGCAATAGCATCACAAATTTCACAAATAA
AGCATTTTTTTCACTGCATTCTAGTTGTGGTTTGTCCAAACTCATCAATGTATCTTATCATGTCTGCTCG
AAGCGGCCGGCCGCCCCGACTCTAGAATTACACGGCGATCTTTCCGCCCTTCTTGGCCTTTATGAGGATC
TCTCTGATTTTTCTTGCGTCGAGTTTTCCGGTAAGACCTTTCGGTACTTCGTCCACAAACACAACTCCTC
CGCGCAACTTTTTCGCGGTTGTTACTTGACTGGCGACGTAATCCACGATCTCTTTTTCCGTCATCGTCTT
TCCGTGCTCCAAAACAACAACGGCGGCGGGAAGTTCACCGGCGTCATCGTCGGGAAGACCTGCGACACCT
GCGTCGAAGATGTTGGGGTGTTGGAGCAAGATGGATTCCAATTCAGCGGGAGCCACCTGATAGCCTTTGT
ACTTAATCAGAGACTTCAGGCGGTCAACGATGAAGAAGTGTTCGTCTTCGTCCCAGTAAGCTATGTCTCC
AGAATGTAGCCATCCATCCTTGTCAATCAAGGCGTTGGTCGCTTCCGGATTGTTTACATAACCGGACATA
ATCATAGGACCTCTCACACACAGTTCGCCTCTTTGATTAACGCCCAGCGTTTTCCCGGTATCCAGATCCA
CAACCTTCGCTTCAAAAAATGGAACAACTTTACCGACCGCGCCCGGTTTATCATCCCCCTCGGGTGTAAT
CAGAATAGCTGATGTAGTCTCAGTGAGCCCATATCCTTGCCTGATACCTGGCAGATGGAACCTCTTGGCA
ACCGCTTCCCCGACTTCCTTAGAGAGGGGAGCGCCACCAGAAGCAATTTCGTGTAAATTAGATAAATCGT
ATTTGTCAATCAGAGTGCTTTTGGCGAAGAAGGAGAATAGGGTTGGCACCAGCAGCGCACTTTGAATCTT
GTAATCCTGAAGGCTCCTCAGAAACAGCTCTTCTTCAAATCTATACATTAAGACGACTCGAAATCCACAT
ATCAAATATCCGAGTGTAGTAAACATTCCAAAACCGTGATGGAATGGAACAACACTTAAAATCGCAGTAT
CCGGAATGATTTGATTGCCAAAAATAGGATCTCTGGCATGCGAGAATCTCACGCAGGCAGTTCTATGAGG
CAGAGCGACACCTTTAGGCAGACCAGTAGATCCAGAGGAGTTCATGATCAGTGCAATTGTCTTGTCCCTA
TCGAAGGACTCTGGCACAAAATCGTATTCATTAAAACCGGGAGGTAGATGAGATGTGACGAACGTGTACA
TCGACTGAAATCCCTGGTAATCCGTTTTAGAATCCATGATAATAATTTTTTGGATGATTGGGAGCTTTTT
TTGCACGTTCAAAATTTTTTGCAACCCCTTTTTGGAAACGAACACCACGGTAGGCTGCGAAATGCCCATA
CTGTTGAGCAATTCACGTTCATTATAAATGTCGTTCGCGGGCGCAACTGCAACTCCGATAAATAACGCGC
CCAACACCGGCATAAAGAATTGAAGAGAGTTTTCACTGCATACGACGATTCTGTGATTTGTATTCAGCCC
ATATCGTTTCATAGCTTCTGCCAACCGAACGGACATTTCGAAGTACTCAGCGTAAGTGATGTCCACCTCG
ATATGTGCATCTGTAAAAGCAATTGTTCCAGGAACCAGGGCGTATCTCTTCATAGCCTTATGCAGTTGCT
CTCCAGCGGTTCCATCTTCCAGCGGATAGAATGGCGCCGGGCCTTTCTTTATGTTTTTGGCGTCTTCCAT
GGTGGCTTTACCAACAGTACCGGAATGCCAAGCTTTTTGCAAAAGCCTAGGCCTCCAAAAAAGCCTCCTC
ACTACTTCTGGAATAGCTCAGAGGCCGAGGCGGCCTCGGCCTCTGCATAAATAAAAAAAATTAGTCAGCG
ATGGGGCGGAGAATGGGCGGAACTGGGCGGAGTTAGGGGCGGGATGGGCGGAGTTAGGGGCGGGACTATG
GTTGCTGACTAATTGAGATGCAGATCGCAGATCTCGAG
